>Addgene plasmid #177947 | CoV2-N-P80R | addgene full sequence | sequence record 348196 | Addgene NGS Result
GTAGTGCGCGAGCAAAATTTAAGCTACAACAAGGCAAGGCTTGACCGACAATTGCATGAAGAATCTGCTT
AGGGTTAGGCGTTTTGCGCTGCTTCGCGATGTACGGGCCAGATATACGCGTTGACATTGATTATTGACTA
GTTATTAATAGTAATCAATTACGGGGTCATTAGTTCATAGCCCATATATGGAGTTCCGCGTTACATAACT
TACGGTAAATGGCCCGCCTGGCTGACCGCCCAACGACCCCCGCCCATTGACGTCAATAATGACGTATGTT
CCCATAGTAACGCCAATAGGGACTTTCCATTGACGTCAATGGGTGGAGTATTTACGGTAAACTGCCCACT
TGGCAGTACATCAAGTGTATCATATGCCAAGTACGCCCCCTATTGACGTCAATGACGGTAAATGGCCCGC
CTGGCATTATGCCCAGTACATGACCTTATGGGACTTTCCTACTTGGCAGTACATCTACGTATTAGTCATC
GCTATTACCATGGTGATGCGGTTTTGGCAGTACATCAATGGGCGTGGATAGCGGTTTGACTCACGGGGAT
TTCCAAGTCTCCACCCCATTGACGTCAATGGGAGTTTGTTTTGGCACCAAAATCAACGGGACTTTCCAAA
ATGTCGTAACAACTCCGCCCCATTGACGCAAATGGGCGGTAGGCGTGTACGGTGGGAGGTCTATATAAGC
AGAGCTCTCTGGCTAACTAGAGAACCCACTGCTTACTGGCTTATCGAAATTAATACGACTCACTATAGGG
AGACCCAAGCTGGCTAGCCTTCCATTTCAGGTGTCGTGAGGATCTATTTCCGGTGAATTCGCCGCCACCA
TGAGCGATAACGGCCCCCAAAACCAACGGAATGCCCCTCGGATAACATTTGGTGGCCCTAGTGATTCCAC
AGGAAGTAACCAAAACGGAGAACGGTCTGGAGCCCGCTCTAAACAGAGGCGACCACAGGGATTGCCAAAT
AACACAGCGTCATGGTTTACAGCCCTGACTCAACATGGAAAGGAGGACTTGAAATTTCCACGAGGACAGG
GTGTACCAATAAACACAAACAGTAGTCGGGACGATCAGATCGGGTATTATAGAAGGGCCACGAGACGCAT
CAGAGGTGGAGATGGTAAAATGAAAGATCTCAGTCCGCGCTGGTACTTTTATTATTTGGGAACCGGCCCA
GAAGCGGGCCTCCCATATGGAGCCAATAAGGACGGGATTATATGGGTGGCTACAGAGGGAGCCCTCAATA
CGCCAAAAGATCACATCGGAACAAGAAACCCTGCTAATAATGCCGCAATCGTGCTGCAGTTGCCTCAGGG
GACGACGCTTCCTAAAGGCTTTTACGCAGAAGGATCACGCGGCGGCAGCCAAGCATCCTCAAGGTCTAGT
TCCAGAAGTCGAAACAGCTCCAGAAACTCCACACCAGGGTCCAGTAGGGGCACAAGTCCGGCGCGGATGG
CGGGCAACGGCGGAGACGCCGCACTCGCTCTGTTGCTCCTGGACCGGCTCAACCAACTTGAATCCAAGAT
GAGTGGTAAGGGACAGCAGCAACAAGGTCAAACCGTAACCAAGAAAAGCGCTGCAGAAGCTTCTAAAAAA
CCTCGACAAAAACGGACCGCTACGAAGGCATATAACGTTACTCAAGCCTTCGGGAGACGAGGGCCGGAGC
AAACCCAGGGGAATTTTGGAGATCAGGAGCTCATCCGGCAAGGGACAGATTACAAACATTGGCCTCAAAT
CGCTCAGTTCGCGCCGTCCGCAAGTGCTTTTTTCGGAATGTCTCGCATCGGTATGGAAGTAACACCATCC
GGGACATGGCTCACTTATACCGGCGCCATCAAGCTGGACGACAAAGATCCAAATTTCAAAGATCAGGTGA
TTCTCTTGAATAAACACATAGACGCGTATAAGACGTTTCCACCCACCGAACCCAAGAAGGACAAAAAGAA
AAAAGCTGATGAAACACAAGCGTTGCCCCAGCGACAGAAGAAGCAGCAAACCGTCACCCTCCTGCCAGCC
GCTGATCTCGATGACTTCTCCAAGCAACTTCAACAGTCCATGAGCTCAGCCGATTCTACTCAGGCGTAAC
TCGAGTCTAGAGGGCCCGTTTAAACCCGCTGATCAGCCTCGACTGTGCCTTCTAGTTGCCAGCCATCTGT
TGTTTGCCCCTCCCCCGTGCCTTCCTTGACCCTGGAAGGTGCCACTCCCACTGTCCTTTCCTAATAAAAT
GAGGAAATTGCATCGCATTGTCTGAGTAGGTGTCATTCTATTCTGGGGGGTGGGGTGGGGCAGGACAGCA
AGGGGGAGGATTGGGAAGACAATAGCAGGCATGCTGGGGATGCGGTGGGCTCTATGGCTTCTGAGGCGGA
AAGAACCAGCTGGGGCTCTAGGGGGTATCCCC
[124 nt withheld, positions 2413-2536]
C
[91 nt withheld, positions 2538-2628]
A
[49 nt withheld, positions 2630-2678]
CCTTTGACGTTGGAGTCCACGTTCTTT
[37 nt withheld, positions 2706-2742]
ACCCTATCTCGGTCTATTCTTTTGATTTATAAGGGATTTTGCCGATTTCGGCCTATTGGTTAAAAAATGA
GCTGATTTAACAAAAATTTAACGCGAATTAATTCTGTGGAATGTGTGTCAGTTAGGGTGTGGAAAGTCCC
CAGGCTCCCCAGCAGGCAGAAGTATGCAAAGCATGCATCTCAATTAGTCAGCAACCAGGTGTGGAAAGTC
CCCAGGCTCCCCAGCAGGCAGAAGTATGCAAAGCATGCATCTCAATTAGTCAGCAACCATAGTCCCGCCC
CTAACTCCGCCCATCCCGCCCCTAACTCCGCCCAGTTCCGCCCATTCTCCGCCCCATGGCTGACTAATTT
TTTTTATTTATGCAGAGGCCGAGGCCGCCTCTGCCTCTGAGCTATTCCAGAAGTAGTGAGGAGGCTTTTT
TGGAGGCCTAGGCTTTTGCAAAAAGCTCCCGGGAGCTTGTATATCCATTTTCGGATCTGATCAAGAGACA
GGATGAGGATCGTTTCGCATGATTGAACAAGATGGATTGCACGCAGGTTCTCCGGCCGCTTGGGTGGAGA
GGCTATTCGGCTATGACTGGGCACAACAGACAATCGGCTGCTCTGATGCCGCCGTGTTCCGGCTGTCAGC
GCAGGGGCGCCCGGTTCTTTTTGTCAAGACCGACCTGTCCGGTGCCCTGAATGAACTGCAGGACGAGGCA
GCGCGGCTATCGTGGCTGGCCACGACGGGCGTTCCTTGCGCAGCTGTGCTCGACGTTGTCACTGAAGCGG
GAAGGGACTGGCTGCTATTGGGCGAAGTGCCGGGGCAGGATCTCCTGTCATCTCACCTTGCTCCTGCCGA
GAAAGTATCCATCATGGCTGATGCAATGCGGCGGCTGCATACGCTTGATCCGGCTACCTGCCCATTCGAC
CACCAAGCGAAACATCGCATCGAGCGAGCACGTACTCGGATGGAAGCCGGTCTTGTCGATCAGGATGATC
TGGACGAAGAGCATCAGGGGCTCGCGCCAGCCGAACTGTTCGCCAGGCTCAAGGCGCGCATGCCCGACGG
CGAGGATCTCGTCGTGACCCATGGCGATGCCTGCTTGCCGAATATCATGGTGGAAAATGGCCGCTTTTCT
GGATTCATCGACTGTGGCCGGCTGGGTGTGGCGGACCGCTATCAGGACATAGCGTTGGCTACCCGTGATA
TTGCTGAAGAGCTTGGCGGCGAATGGGCTGACCGCTTCCTCGTGCTTTACGGTATCGCCGCTCCCGATTC
GCAGCGCATCGCCTTCTATCGCCTTCTTGACGAGTTCTTCTGAGCGGGACTCTGGGGTTCGAAATGACCG
ACCAAGCGACGCCCAACCTGCCATCACGAGATTTCGATTCCACCGCCGCCTTCTATGAAAGGTTGGGCTT
CGGAATCGTTTTCCGGGACGCCGGCTGGATGATCCTCCAGCGCGGGGATCTCATGCTGGAGTTCTTCGCC
CACCCCAACTTGTTTATTGCAGCTTATAATGGTTACAAATAAAGCAATAGCATCACAAATTTCACAAATA
AAGCATTTTTTTCACTGCATTCTAGTTGTGGTTTGTCCAAACTCATCAATGTATCTTATCATGTCTGTAT
ACCGTCGACCTCTAGCTAGAGCTTGGCGTAATCATGGTCATAGCTGTTTCCTGTGTGAAATTGTTATCCG
CTCACAATTCCACACAACATACGAGCCGGAAGCATAAAGTGTAAAGCCTGGGGTGCCTAATGAGTGAGCT
AACTCACATTAATTGCGTTGCGCTCACTGCCCGCTTTCCAGTCGGGAAACCTGTCGTGCCAGCTGCATTA
ATGAATCGGCCAACGCGCGGGGAGAGGCGGTTTGCGTATTGGGCGCTCTTCCGCTTCCTCGCTCACTGAC
TCGCTGCGCTCGGTCGTTCGGCTGCGGCGAGCGGTATCAGCTCACTCAAAGGCGGTAATACGGTTATCCA
CAGAATCAGGGGATAACGCAGGAAAGAACATGTGAGCAAAAGGCCAGCAAAAGGCCAGGAACCGTAAAAA
GGCCGCGTTGCTGGCGTTTTTCCATAGGCTCCGCCCCCCTGACGAGCATCACAAAAATCGACGCTCAAGT
CAGAGGTGGCGAAACCCGACAGGACTATAAAGATACCAGGCGTTTCCCCCTGGAAGCTCCCTCGTGCGCT
CTCCTGTTCCGACCCTGCCGCTTACCGGATACCTGTCCGCCTTTCTCCCTTCGGGAAGCGTGGCGCTTTC
TCATAGCTCACGCTGTAGGTATCTCAGTTCGGTGTAGGTCGTTCGCTCCAAGCTGGGCTGTGTGCACGAA
CCCCCCGTTCAGCCCGACCGCTGCGCCTTATCCGGTAACTATCGTCTTGAGTCCAACCCGGTAAGACACG
ACTTATCGCCACTGGCAGCAGCCACTGGTAACAGGATTAGCAGAGCGAGGTATGTAGGCGGTGCTACAGA
GTTCTTGAAGTGGTGGCCTAACTACGGCTACACTAGAAGAACAGTATTTGGTATCTGCGCTCTGCTGAAG
CCAGTTACCTTCGGAAAAAGAGTTGGTAGCTCTTGATCCGGCAAACAAACCACCGCTGGTAGCGGTGGTT
TTTTTGTTTGCAAGCAGCAGATTACGCGCAGAAAAAAAGGATCTCAAGAAGATCCTTTGATCTTTTCTAC
GGGGTCTGACGCTCAGTGGAACGAAAACTCACGTTAAGGGATTTTGGTCATGAGATTATCAAAAAGGATC
TTCACCTAGATCCTTTTAAATTAAAAATGAAGTTTTAAATCAATCTAAAGTATATATGAGTAAACTTGGT
CTGACAGTTACCAATGCTTAATCAGTGAGGCACCTATCTCAGCGATCTGTCTATTTCGTTCATCCATAGT
TGCCTGACTCCCCGTCGTGTAGATAACTACGATACGGGAGGGCTTACCATCTGGCCCCAGTGCTGCAATG
ATACCGCGAGACCCACGCTCACCGGCTCCAGATTTATCAGCAATAAACCAGCCAGCCGGAAGGGCCGAGC
GCAGAAGTGGTCCTGCAACTTTATCCGCCTCCATCCAGTCTATTAATTGTTGCCGGGAAGCTAGAGTAAG
TAGTTCGCCAGTTAATAGTTTGCGCAACGTTGTTGCCATTGCTACAGGCATCGTGGTGTCACGCTCGTCG
TTTGGTATGGCTTCATTCAGCTCCGGTTCCCAACGATCAAGGCGAGTTACATGATCCCCCATGTTGTGCA
AAAAAGCGGTTAGCTCCTTCGGTCCTCCGATCGTTGTCAGAAGTAAGTTGGCCGCAGTGTTATCACTCAT
GGTTATGGCAGCACTGCATAATTCTCTTACTGTCATGCCATCCGTAAGATGCTTTTCTGTGACTGGTGAG
TACTCAACCAAGTCATTCTGAGAATAGTGTATGCGGCGACCGAGTTGCTCTTGCCCGGCGTCAATACGGG
ATAATACCGCGCCACATAGCAGAACTTTAAAAGTGCTCATCATTGGAAAACGTTCTTCGGGGCGAAAACT
CTCAAGGATCTTACCGCTGTTGAGATCCAGTTCGATGTAACCCACTCGTGCACCCAACTGATCTTCAGCA
TCTTTTACTTTCACCAGCGTTTCTGGGTGAGCAAAAACAGGAAGGCAAAATGCCGCAAAAAAGGGAATAA
GGGCGACACGGAAATGTTGAATACTCATACTCTTCCTTTTTCAATATTATTGAAGCATTTATCAGGGTTA
TTGTCTCATGAGCGGATACATATTTGAATGTATTTAGAAAAATAAACAAATAGGGGTTCCGCGCACATTT
CCCCGAAAAGTGCCACCTGACGTCGACGGATCGGGAGATCTCCCGATCCCCTATGGTGCACTCTCAGTAC
AATCTGCTCTGATGCCGCATAGTTAAGCCAGTATCTGCTCCCTGCTTGTGTGTTGGAGGTCGCTGA
Features (pLannotate 1.2.2; 20 found; start..end, strand, type, name):
    123..502     +  enhancer       CMV enhancer: human cytomegalovirus immediate early enhancer
    503..706     +  promoter       CMV promoter: human cytomegalovirus (CMV) immediate early promoter
    702..735     +  LTR            5' LTR (truncated) (fragment): truncated 5' long terminal repeat (LTR) from HIV-1
    751..769     +  promoter       T7 promoter: promoter for bacteriophage T7 RNA polymerase
    840..2096    +  CDS            N: NCAP_SARS2 - Experimental evidence at protein level: Swiss-Prot protein existence level 1. Packages the positive strand viral genome RNA into a helical ribonucleocapsid (RNP) and plays a fundamental role during virion assembly through its interactions with the viral genome and membrane protein M. Plays an important role in enhancing the efficiency of subgenomic viral RNA transcription as well as viral replication (By similarity). May modulate transforming growth factor-beta signaling by binding host smad3 (By similarity). From Severe acute respiratory syndrome coronavirus 2 (2019-nCoV) (SARS-C
   2143..2367    +  polyA_signal   bGH poly(A) signal: bovine growth hormone polyadenylation signal
   2371..2392    +  promoter       SV40 promoter (fragment): SV40 enhancer and early promoter
   2413..2841    +  rep_origin     f1 ori (sequence partly withheld): f1 bacteriophage origin of replication; arrow indicates direction of (+) strand synthesis
   2855..3184    +  promoter       SV40 promoter: SV40 enhancer and early promoter
   3251..4042    +  CDS            neo: KKA2_KLEPN - Also known as kan, nptII. Experimental evidence at protein level: Swiss-Prot protein existence level 1. Resistance to kanamycin, neomycin, paromomycin, ribostamycin, butirosin and gentamicin B. From Klebsiella pneumoniae.
   4066..4224    +  CDS            ble (fragment): BLE_KLEPN - Experimental evidence at protein level: Swiss-Prot protein existence level 1. Binding protein with a strong affinity to the bleomycin family of antibiotics. Binds to CL990; an antimitotic-antibiotic compound. From Klebsiella pneumoniae.
   4219..4340    +  polyA_signal   SV40 poly(A) signal: SV40 polyadenylation signal
   4413..4429    -  protein_bind   lac operator: The lac repressor binds to the lac operator to inhibit transcription in E. coli. This inhibition can be relieved by adding lactose or isopropyl-β-D-thiogalactopyranoside (IPTG). lac repressor encoded by lacI
   4437..4467    -  promoter       lac promoter: promoter for the E. coli lac operon
   4482..4503    -  protein_bind   CAP binding site: CAP binding activates transcription in the presence of cAMP. E. coli catabolite activator protein
   4516..4608    -  CDS            lacI (fragment): lac repressor; lacI; The lac repressor binds to the lac operator to inhibit transcription in E. coli. This inhibition can be relieved by adding lactose or isopropyl-β-D-thiogalactopyranoside (IPTG).
   4791..5379    -  rep_origin     ori: high-copy-number ColE1/pMB1/pBR322/pUC origin of replication
   5550..6410    -  CDS            AmpR: β-lactamase; bla; confers resistance to ampicillin, carbenicillin, and related antibiotics
   6411..6515    -  promoter       AmpR promoter: bla
   6574..6626    -  misc_feature   bom (fragment): basis of mobility region from pBR322
