[The description below was written by a language model from this plasmid's Addgene catalogue record and pLannotate feature annotations shown in this document.]
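Description:
CoV2-N-P80R is a pcDNA3.1-based mammalian expression plasmid (about 6.7 kb by the full sequencing record) for transient production of a codon-optimized SARS-CoV-2 nucleocapsid (N) protein carrying the P80R substitution. It is propagated in E. coli as a high-copy plasmid through its ColE1/pUC-type origin and selected with ampicillin via the β-lactamase gene. An f1 origin is also present, as is usual for this backbone.

The N open reading frame, inserted by Gibson cloning, lies downstream of the human cytomegalovirus immediate-early enhancer and promoter and is followed by the bovine growth hormone polyadenylation signal, giving strong constitutive expression in transfected mammalian cells. A T7 promoter between the CMV promoter and the coding sequence allows in vitro transcription or serves as a sequencing primer site. No epitope tag or reporter is annotated on the insert. The backbone also carries a neomycin phosphotransferase cassette driven by the SV40 early promoter and terminated by an SV40 poly(A) signal, which could support G418 selection of stable cells, although the stated use is transient expression. Several short annotated fragments (a truncated HIV-1 LTR piece, ble, lacI, bom and lac promoter/operator elements) appear to be backbone remnants or automated-annotation matches rather than functional parts.

The plasmid is intended for generating SARS-CoV-2 virus-like particles that package RNA. N binds and packages viral RNA and participates in virion assembly through its interaction with the membrane protein. This construct supplies a variant-associated N mutant, which fits the associated study's aim of rapidly assessing evolved SARS-CoV-2 variants with virus-like particles. The other components needed to form such particles are not part of this plasmid.
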