Addgene plasmid #177947: CoV2-N-P80R
Purpose: Transient mammalian expression of codon optimized SARS-CoV-2 Nucleocapsid (P80R). Used for generating RNA packaging virus-like particles.
Depositing lab: Jennifer Doudna. Depositing organization: J. David Gladstone Institutes. Publication: Rapid assessment of SARS-CoV-2 evolved variants using virus-like particles. Syed AM, Taha TY, Tabata T, Chen IP, Ciling A, Khalid MM, Sreekumar B, Chen PY, Hayashi JM, Soczek KM, Ott M, Doudna JA. Science. 2021 Nov 4:eabl6184. doi: 10.1126/science.abl6184. PubMed 34735219.
Backbone
  Vector backbone: pcDNA3.1
  Vector type: Mammalian Expression
Growth in bacteria
  Bacterial resistance: Ampicillin, 100 μg/mL
  Growth temperature: 37°C
  Growth strain: DH5alpha
  Copy number: High Copy
Gene/Insert
  Gene/Insert name: SARS-CoV-2 Nucleocapsid (P80R)
  Species: Other
  Mutation: P80R
  Entrez Gene: N (a.k.a. GU280_gp10)
  Cloning method: Gibson Cloning
Terms and licenses: Academic/Nonprofit Terms; Industry Terms: Not Available to Industry
Depositor comments: Please visit https://www.biorxiv.org/content/10.1101/2021.08.05.455082v1 for bioRxv preprint.
How to cite: CoV2-N-P80R was a gift from Jennifer Doudna (Addgene plasmid # 177947 ; http://n2t.net/addgene:177947 ; RRID:Addgene_177947)
